Addgene plasmid #204194: pCDNA3-SREBP-1 (A317-318; A341)
Purpose: Mammalian expression of SREBP-1 (Isoform 1)
Depositing lab: Allan Weissman. Publication: SARS-CoV-2 papain-like protease plays multiple roles in regulating cellular proteins in the endoplasmic reticulum. Yang M, Mariano J, Su R, Smith CE, Das S, Gill C, Andresson T, Loncarek J, Tsai YC, Weissman AM. J Biol Chem. 2023 Oct 12;299(12):105346. doi: 10.1016/j.jbc.2023.105346. PubMed 37838170.
Backbone
  Vector backbone: pCDNA3.1(+)
  Vector type: Mammalian Expression
Growth in bacteria
  Bacterial resistance: Ampicillin, 100 μg/mL
  Growth temperature: 37°C
  Growth strain: DH5alpha
  Copy number: High Copy
Gene/Insert
  Gene/Insert name: SREBP-1
  Species: H. sapiens (human)
  Mutation: Gly to Ala 317,318,341
  Entrez Gene: SREBF1 (a.k.a. HMD, IFAP2, SREBP1, bHLHd1)
  Tag / fusion protein: T7x2 (N terminal on insert); E-tag (C terminal on insert)
  Cloning method: Restriction Enzyme; 5′ cloning site Nhe1 (not destroyed); 3′ cloning site Not1 (not destroyed)
Terms and licenses: Academic/Nonprofit Terms; Industry Terms: Not Available to Industry
Depositor comments: Designed with multiple silent mutations to facilitate cloning.
How to cite: pCDNA3-SREBP-1 (A317-318; A341) was a gift from Allan Weissman (Addgene plasmid # 204194 ; http://n2t.net/addgene:204194 ; RRID:Addgene_204194)
