[The description below was written by a language model from this plasmid's Addgene catalogue record and pLannotate feature annotations shown in this document.]
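Description:
pCDNA3-SREBP-1 (A317-318; A341) is a mammalian expression plasmid of about 9 kb, built on the pCDNA3.1(+) backbone and carrying a mutant form of human SREBP-1 (SREBF1, isoform 1), a sterol regulatory element-binding transcription factor. It is propagated in E. coli from a high-copy ColE1/pUC-type origin with ampicillin selection through the β-lactamase gene. An f1 origin is also present. For selection in mammalian cells, the backbone has a neomycin phosphotransferase cassette driven by the SV40 enhancer/early promoter and ended by the SV40 polyadenylation signal, which allows G418 selection of stable transfectants. The short HIV-1 LTR, ble, lacI and bom hits in the automated annotation are small fragments and most likely backbone remnants or chance matches rather than functional parts.

The SREBP-1 open reading frame lies between the retained NheI and NotI cloning sites. It is transcribed from the human CMV immediate-early enhancer and promoter and terminated by the bovine growth hormone polyadenylation signal. A T7 promoter upstream of the insert allows in vitro transcription. According to the catalogue entry, the protein has a double T7 epitope tag at its N terminus and an E-tag at its C terminus, so the two ends can be detected separately, although neither tag was annotated in the feature table. Glycines 317, 318 and 341 are changed to alanine, and the depositor notes that silent mutations were added to the coding sequence to ease cloning. The record does not say why these substitutions were made. The associated publication concerns how the SARS-CoV-2 papain-like protease regulates cellular proteins of the endoplasmic reticulum, which suggests the construct was used to study SREBP-1 in that context.
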