Features (pLannotate 1.2.2; 20 found; start..end, strand, type, name):
     83..462     +  enhancer       CMV enhancer: human cytomegalovirus immediate early enhancer
    463..666     +  promoter       CMV promoter: human cytomegalovirus (CMV) immediate early promoter
    662..695     +  LTR            5' LTR (truncated) (fragment): truncated 5' long terminal repeat (LTR) from HIV-1
    711..729     +  promoter       T7 promoter: promoter for bacteriophage T7 RNA polymerase
    833..4363    +  CDS            SREBF1 (sequence partly withheld): SRBP1_HUMAN - Also known as BHLHD1, SREBP1 From Homo sapiens (Human).
   4468..4692    +  polyA_signal   bGH poly(A) signal: bovine growth hormone polyadenylation signal
   4696..4717    +  promoter       SV40 promoter (fragment): SV40 enhancer and early promoter
   4738..5166    +  rep_origin     f1 ori (sequence partly withheld): f1 bacteriophage origin of replication; arrow indicates direction of (+) strand synthesis
   5180..5509    +  promoter       SV40 promoter: SV40 enhancer and early promoter
   5576..6367    +  CDS            neo: KKA2_KLEPN - Also known as kan, nptII. Experimental evidence at protein level: Swiss-Prot protein existence level 1. Resistance to kanamycin, neomycin, paromomycin, ribostamycin, butirosin and gentamicin B. From Klebsiella pneumoniae.
   6391..6549    +  CDS            ble (fragment): BLE_KLEPN - Experimental evidence at protein level: Swiss-Prot protein existence level 1. Binding protein with a strong affinity to the bleomycin family of antibiotics. Binds to CL990; an antimitotic-antibiotic compound. From Klebsiella pneumoniae.
   6544..6665    +  polyA_signal   SV40 poly(A) signal: SV40 polyadenylation signal
   6738..6754    -  protein_bind   lac operator: The lac repressor binds to the lac operator to inhibit transcription in E. coli. This inhibition can be relieved by adding lactose or isopropyl-β-D-thiogalactopyranoside (IPTG). lac repressor encoded by lacI
   6762..6792    -  promoter       lac promoter: promoter for the E. coli lac operon
   6807..6828    -  protein_bind   CAP binding site: CAP binding activates transcription in the presence of cAMP. E. coli catabolite activator protein
   6841..6933    -  CDS            lacI (fragment): lac repressor; lacI; The lac repressor binds to the lac operator to inhibit transcription in E. coli. This inhibition can be relieved by adding lactose or isopropyl-β-D-thiogalactopyranoside (IPTG).
   7116..7704    -  rep_origin     ori: high-copy-number ColE1/pMB1/pBR322/pUC origin of replication
   7875..8735    -  CDS            AmpR: β-lactamase; bla; confers resistance to ampicillin, carbenicillin, and related antibiotics
   8736..8840    -  promoter       AmpR promoter: bla
   8899..8951    -  misc_feature   bom (fragment): basis of mobility region from pBR322
>Addgene plasmid #204194 | pCDNA3-SREBP-1 (A317-318; A341) | addgene full sequence | sequence record 409985 | Addgene NGS Result
TTGACCGACAATTGCATGAAGAATCTGCTTAGGGTTAGGCGTTTTGCGCTGCTTCGCGATGTACGGGCCA
GATATACGCGTTGACATTGATTATTGACTAGTTATTAATAGTAATCAATTACGGGGTCATTAGTTCATAG
CCCATATATGGAGTTCCGCGTTACATAACTTACGGTAAATGGCCCGCCTGGCTGACCGCCCAACGACCCC
CGCCCATTGACGTCAATAATGACGTATGTTCCCATAGTAACGCCAATAGGGACTTTCCATTGACGTCAAT
GGGTGGAGTATTTACGGTAAACTGCCCACTTGGCAGTACATCAAGTGTATCATATGCCAAGTACGCCCCC
TATTGACGTCAATGACGGTAAATGGCCCGCCTGGCATTATGCCCAGTACATGACCTTATGGGACTTTCCT
ACTTGGCAGTACATCTACGTATTAGTCATCGCTATTACCATGGTGATGCGGTTTTGGCAGTACATCAATG
GGCGTGGATAGCGGTTTGACTCACGGGGATTTCCAAGTCTCCACCCCATTGACGTCAATGGGAGTTTGTT
TTGGCACCAAAATCAACGGGACTTTCCAAAATGTCGTAACAACTCCGCCCCATTGACGCAAATGGGCGGT
AGGCGTGTACGGTGGGAGGTCTATATAAGCAGAGCTCTCTGGCTAACTAGAGAACCCACTGCTTACTGGC
TTATCGAAATTAATACGACTCACTATAGGGAGACCCAAGCTGGCTAGCGGATCCGCCACCATGGCCTCTA
TGACCGGCGGCCAGCAAATGGGTATGGCCTCTATGACCGGCGGCCAGCAAATGGGAGCATCGATGGACGA
GCCACCCTTCAGCGAGGCGGCTTTGGAGCAGGCGCTGGGCGAGCCGTGCGATCTGGACGCGGCGCTGCTG
ACCGACATCGAAGGTGAAGTCGGCGCGGGGAGGGGTAGGGCCAACGGCCTGGACGCCCCAAGGGCGGGCG
CAGATCGCGGAGCTATGGATTGCACTTTCGAAGACATGCTTCAGCTTATCAACAACCAAGACAGTGACTT
CCCTGGCCTATTTGACCCACCCTATGCTGGGAGTGGGGCAGGGGGCACAGACCCTGCCAGCCCCGATACC
AGCTCCCCAGGCAGCTTGTCTCCACCTCCTGCCACATTGAGCTCCTCTCTTGAAGCCTTCCTGAGCGGGC
CGCAGGCAGCGCCCTCACCCCTGTCCCCTCCCCAGCCTGCACCCACTCCATTGAAGATGTACCCGTCCAT
GCCCGCTTTCTCCCCTGGGCCTGGTATCAAGGAAGAGTCAGTGCCACTGAGCATCCTGCAGACCCCCACC
CCACAGCCCCTGCCAGGGGCCCTCCTGCCACAGAGCTTCCCAGCCCCAGCCCCACCGCAGTTCAGCTCCA
CCCCTGTGTTAGGCTACCCCAGCCCTCCGGGAGGCTTCTCTACAGGAAGCCCTCCCGGGAACACCCAGCA
GCCGCTGCCTGGCCTGCCACTGGCTTCCCCGCCAGGGGTCCCGCCCGTCTCCTTGCACACCCAGGTCCAG
AGTGTGGTCCCCCAGCAGCTACTGACAGTCACAGCTGCCCCCACGGCAGCCCCTGTAACGACCACTGTGA
CCTCGCAGATCCAGCAGGTCCCGGTCCTGCTGCAGCCCCACTTCATCAAGGCAGACTCGCTGCTTCTGAC
AGCCATGAAGACAGACGGAGCCACTGTGAAGGCGGCAGGTCTCAGTCCCCTGGTCTCTGGCACCACTGTG
CAGACAGGGCCTTTGCCGACCCTGGTGAGTGCCGCAACCATCTTGGCAACAGTCCCACTGGTCGTAGATG
CGGAGAAGCTGCCTATCAACCGGCTCGCAGCTGCCAGCAAGGCCCCGGCCTCTGCC
[240 nt withheld, positions 1877-2116]
GATCTGGTGTCGGCCTGTGGCAGTGGAGGGAACACAGACGTGCTCATGGAGGGCGTGAAGACTGAGGTGG
AGGACACACTGACCCCACCCCCCTCGGATGCTGGCTCACCTTTCCAGAGCAGCCCCTTGTCCCTTGGCAG
CAGGGGCAGTGGCAGCGGTGGCAGTGGCAGTGACTCGGAGCCTGACAGCCCAGTCTTTGAGGACAGCAAG
GCAAAGCCAGAGCAGCGGCCGTCTCTGCACAGCCGCGGCATGCTGGACCGCTCCCGCCTGGCCCTGTGCA
CGCTCGTCTTCCTCTGCCTGTCCTGCAACCCCTTGGCCTCCTTGCTGGGGGCCCGGGGGCTTCCCAGCCC
CTCAGATACCACCAGCGTCTACCATAGCCCTGGGCGCAACGTGCTGGGCACCGAGTCTAGAGATGGCCCT
GGCTGGGCCCAGTGGCTGCTGCCCCCAGTGGTCTGGCTGCTCAATGGGCTGTTGGTGCTCGTCTCCTTGG
TGCTTCTCTTTGTCTACGGTGAGCCAGTCACACGGCCCCACTCAGGCCCCGCCGTGTACTTCTGGAGGCA
TCGCAAGCAGGCTGACCTGGACCTGGCCCGGGGAGACTTTGCCCAGGCTGCCCAGCAGCTGTGGCTGGCC
CTGCGGGCACTGGGCCGGCCCCTGCCCACCTCCCACCTGGACCTGGCTTGTAGCCTCCTCTGGAACCTCA
TCCGTCACCTGCTGCAGCGTCTCTGGGTGGGCCGCTGGCTGGCAGGCCGGGCAGGGGGCCTGCAGCAGGA
CTGTGCTCTGCGAGTGGATGCAAGCGCCAGCGCCCGAGACGCAGCCCTGGTCTACCATAAGCTGCACCAG
CTGCACACCATGGGGAAGCACACAGGCGGGCACCTCACTGCCACCAACCTGGCGCTGAGTGCCCTGAACC
TGGCAGAGTGTGCAGGGGATGCCGTGTCTGTGGCGACGCTGGCCGAGATCTATGTGGCGGCTGCATTGAG
AGTGAAGACCAGTCTCCCACGGGCCTTGCATTTTCTGACACGCTTCTTCCTGAGCAGTGCCCGCCAGGCC
TGCCTGGCACAGAGTGGCTCAGTGCCTCCTGCCATGCAGTGGCTCTGCCACCCCGTGGGCCACCGTTTCT
TCGTGGATGGGGACTGGTCCGTGCTCAGTACCCCATGGGAGAGCCTGTACAGCTTGGCCGGGAACCCAGT
GGACCCCCTGGCCCAGGTGACTCAGCTATTCCGGGAACATCTCTTAGAGCGAGCACTGAACTGTGTGACC
CAGCCCAACCCCAGCCCTGGGTCAGCTGATGGGGACAAGGAATTTTCGGATGCCCTCGGGTACCTGCAGC
TGCTGAACAGCTGTTCTGATGCTGCGGGGGCTCCTGCCTACAGCTTCTCCATCAGTTCCAGCATGGCCAC
CACCACCGGCGTAGACCCGGTGGCCAAGTGGTGGGCCTCTCTGACAGCTGTGGTGATCCACTGGCTGCGG
CGGGATGAGGAGGCGGCTGAGCGGCTGTGCCCGCTGGTGGAGCACCTGCCCCGGGTGCTGCAGGAGTCTG
AGAGACCCCTGCCCAGGGCAGCTCTGCACTCCTTCAAGGCTGCCCGGGCCCTGCTGGGCTGTGCCAAGGC
AGAGTCTGGTCCAGCCAGCCTGACCATCTGTGAGAAGGCCAGTGGGTACCTGCAGGACAGCCTGGCTACC
ACACCAGCCAGCAGCTCCATTGACAAGGCCGTGCAGCTGTTCCTGTGTGACCTGCTTCTTGTGGTGCGCA
CCAGCCTGTGGCGGCAGCAGCAGCCCCCGGCCCCGGCCCCAGCAGCCCAGGGCACCAGCAGCAGGCCCCA
GGCTTCCGCCCTTGAGCTGCGTGGCTTCCAACGGGACCTGAGCAGCCTGAGGCGGCTGGCACAGAGCTTC
CGGCCCGCCATGCGGAGGGTGTTCCTACATGAGGCCACGGCCCGGCTGATGGCGGGGGCCAGCCCCACAC
GGACACACCAGCTCCTCGACCGCAGTCTGAGGCGGCGGGCAGGCCCCGGTGGCAAAGGAGGCGCGGTGGC
GGAGCTGGAGCCGCGGCCCACGCGGCGGGAGCACGCGGAGGCCTTGCTGCTGGCCTCCTGCTACCTGCCC
CCCGGCTTCCTGTCGGCGCCCGGGCAGCGCGTGGGCATGCTGGCTGAGGCGGCGCGCACACTAGAGAAAC
TTGGCGATCGCCGGCTGCTGCACGACTGTCAGCAGATGCTCATGCGCCTGGGCGGTGGGACCACTGTCAC
TTCCAGCGGAGAATTCTCAGGCGCCCCCGTGCCCTACCCCGACCCCCTGGAGCCCCGGTGAGCGGCCGCT
CGAGTCTAGTGGGCCCGTTTAAACCCGCTGATCAGCCTCGACTGTGCCTTCTAGTTGCCAGCCATCTGTT
GTTTGCCCCTCCCCCGTGCCTTCCTTGACCCTGGAAGGTGCCACTCCCACTGTCCTTTCCTAATAAAATG
AGGAAATTGCATCGCATTGTCTGAGTAGGTGTCATTCTATTCTGGGGGGTGGGGTGGGGCAGGACAGCAA
GGGGGAGGATTGGGAAGACAATAGCAGGCATGCTGGGGATGCGGTGGGCTCTATGGCTTCTGAGGCGGAA
AGAACCAGCTGGGGCTCTAGGGGGTATCCCC
[124 nt withheld, positions 4738-4861]
C
[91 nt withheld, positions 4863-4953]
A
[49 nt withheld, positions 4955-5003]
CCTTTGACGTTGGAGTCCACGTTCTTT
[37 nt withheld, positions 5031-5067]
ACCCTATCTCGGTCTATTCTTTTGATTTATAAGGGATTTTGCCGATTTCGGCCTATTGGTTAAAAAATGA
GCTGATTTAACAAAAATTTAACGCGAATTAATTCTGTGGAATGTGTGTCAGTTAGGGTGTGGAAAGTCCC
CAGGCTCCCCAGCAGGCAGAAGTATGCAAAGCATGCATCTCAATTAGTCAGCAACCAGGTGTGGAAAGTC
CCCAGGCTCCCCAGCAGGCAGAAGTATGCAAAGCATGCATCTCAATTAGTCAGCAACCATAGTCCCGCCC
CTAACTCCGCCCATCCCGCCCCTAACTCCGCCCAGTTCCGCCCATTCTCCGCCCCATGGCTGACTAATTT
TTTTTATTTATGCAGAGGCCGAGGCCGCCTCTGCCTCTGAGCTATTCCAGAAGTAGTGAGGAGGCTTTTT
TGGAGGCCTAGGCTTTTGCAAAAAGCTCCCGGGAGCTTGTATATCCATTTTCGGATCTGATCAAGAGACA
GGATGAGGATCGTTTCGCATGATTGAACAAGATGGATTGCACGCAGGTTCTCCGGCCGCTTGGGTGGAGA
GGCTATTCGGCTATGACTGGGCACAACAGACAATCGGCTGCTCTGATGCCGCCGTGTTCCGGCTGTCAGC
GCAGGGGCGCCCGGTTCTTTTTGTCAAGACCGACCTGTCCGGTGCCCTGAATGAACTGCAGGACGAGGCA
GCGCGGCTATCGTGGCTGGCCACGACGGGCGTTCCTTGCGCAGCTGTGCTCGACGTTGTCACTGAAGCGG
GAAGGGACTGGCTGCTATTGGGCGAAGTGCCGGGGCAGGATCTCCTGTCATCTCACCTTGCTCCTGCCGA
GAAAGTATCCATCATGGCTGATGCAATGCGGCGGCTGCATACGCTTGATCCGGCTACCTGCCCATTCGAC
CACCAAGCGAAACATCGCATCGAGCGAGCACGTACTCGGATGGAAGCCGGTCTTGTCGATCAGGATGATC
TGGACGAAGAGCATCAGGGGCTCGCGCCAGCCGAACTGTTCGCCAGGCTCAAGGCGCGCATGCCCGACGG
CGAGGATCTCGTCGTGACCCATGGCGATGCCTGCTTGCCGAATATCATGGTGGAAAATGGCCGCTTTTCT
GGATTCATCGACTGTGGCCGGCTGGGTGTGGCGGACCGCTATCAGGACATAGCGTTGGCTACCCGTGATA
TTGCTGAAGAGCTTGGCGGCGAATGGGCTGACCGCTTCCTCGTGCTTTACGGTATCGCCGCTCCCGATTC
GCAGCGCATCGCCTTCTATCGCCTTCTTGACGAGTTCTTCTGAGCGGGACTCTGGGGTTCGAAATGACCG
ACCAAGCGACGCCCAACCTGCCATCACGAGATTTCGATTCCACCGCCGCCTTCTATGAAAGGTTGGGCTT
CGGAATCGTTTTCCGGGACGCCGGCTGGATGATCCTCCAGCGCGGGGATCTCATGCTGGAGTTCTTCGCC
CACCCCAACTTGTTTATTGCAGCTTATAATGGTTACAAATAAAGCAATAGCATCACAAATTTCACAAATA
AAGCATTTTTTTCACTGCATTCTAGTTGTGGTTTGTCCAAACTCATCAATGTATCTTATCATGTCTGTAT
ACCGTCGACCTCTAGCTAGAGCTTGGCGTAATCATGGTCATAGCTGTTTCCTGTGTGAAATTGTTATCCG
CTCACAATTCCACACAACATACGAGCCGGAAGCATAAAGTGTAAAGCCTGGGGTGCCTAATGAGTGAGCT
AACTCACATTAATTGCGTTGCGCTCACTGCCCGCTTTCCAGTCGGGAAACCTGTCGTGCCAGCTGCATTA
ATGAATCGGCCAACGCGCGGGGAGAGGCGGTTTGCGTATTGGGCGCTCTTCCGCTTCCTCGCTCACTGAC
TCGCTGCGCTCGGTCGTTCGGCTGCGGCGAGCGGTATCAGCTCACTCAAAGGCGGTAATACGGTTATCCA
CAGAATCAGGGGATAACGCAGGAAAGAACATGTGAGCAAAAGGCCAGCAAAAGGCCAGGAACCGTAAAAA
GGCCGCGTTGCTGGCGTTTTTCCATAGGCTCCGCCCCCCTGACGAGCATCACAAAAATCGACGCTCAAGT
CAGAGGTGGCGAAACCCGACAGGACTATAAAGATACCAGGCGTTTCCCCCTGGAAGCTCCCTCGTGCGCT
CTCCTGTTCCGACCCTGCCGCTTACCGGATACCTGTCCGCCTTTCTCCCTTCGGGAAGCGTGGCGCTTTC
TCATAGCTCACGCTGTAGGTATCTCAGTTCGGTGTAGGTCGTTCGCTCCAAGCTGGGCTGTGTGCACGAA
CCCCCCGTTCAGCCCGACCGCTGCGCCTTATCCGGTAACTATCGTCTTGAGTCCAACCCGGTAAGACACG
ACTTATCGCCACTGGCAGCAGCCACTGGTAACAGGATTAGCAGAGCGAGGTATGTAGGCGGTGCTACAGA
GTTCTTGAAGTGGTGGCCTAACTACGGCTACACTAGAAGAACAGTATTTGGTATCTGCGCTCTGCTGAAG
CCAGTTACCTTCGGAAAAAGAGTTGGTAGCTCTTGATCCGGCAAACAAACCACCGCTGGTAGCGGTGGTT
TTTTTGTTTGCAAGCAGCAGATTACGCGCAGAAAAAAAGGATCTCAAGAAGATCCTTTGATCTTTTCTAC
GGGGTCTGACGCTCAGTGGAACGAAAACTCACGTTAAGGGATTTTGGTCATGAGATTATCAAAAAGGATC
TTCACCTAGATCCTTTTAAATTAAAAATGAAGTTTTAAATCAATCTAAAGTATATATGAGTAAACTTGGT
CTGACAGTTACCAATGCTTAATCAGTGAGGCACCTATCTCAGCGATCTGTCTATTTCGTTCATCCATAGT
TGCCTGACTCCCCGTCGTGTAGATAACTACGATACGGGAGGGCTTACCATCTGGCCCCAGTGCTGCAATG
ATACCGCGAGACCCACGCTCACCGGCTCCAGATTTATCAGCAATAAACCAGCCAGCCGGAAGGGCCGAGC
GCAGAAGTGGTCCTGCAACTTTATCCGCCTCCATCCAGTCTATTAATTGTTGCCGGGAAGCTAGAGTAAG
TAGTTCGCCAGTTAATAGTTTGCGCAACGTTGTTGCCATTGCTACAGGCATCGTGGTGTCACGCTCGTCG
TTTGGTATGGCTTCATTCAGCTCCGGTTCCCAACGATCAAGGCGAGTTACATGATCCCCCATGTTGTGCA
AAAAAGCGGTTAGCTCCTTCGGTCCTCCGATCGTTGTCAGAAGTAAGTTGGCCGCAGTGTTATCACTCAT
GGTTATGGCAGCACTGCATAATTCTCTTACTGTCATGCCATCCGTAAGATGCTTTTCTGTGACTGGTGAG
TACTCAACCAAGTCATTCTGAGAATAGTGTATGCGGCGACCGAGTTGCTCTTGCCCGGCGTCAATACGGG
ATAATACCGCGCCACATAGCAGAACTTTAAAAGTGCTCATCATTGGAAAACGTTCTTCGGGGCGAAAACT
CTCAAGGATCTTACCGCTGTTGAGATCCAGTTCGATGTAACCCACTCGTGCACCCAACTGATCTTCAGCA
TCTTTTACTTTCACCAGCGTTTCTGGGTGAGCAAAAACAGGAAGGCAAAATGCCGCAAAAAAGGGAATAA
GGGCGACACGGAAATGTTGAATACTCATACTCTTCCTTTTTCAATATTATTGAAGCATTTATCAGGGTTA
TTGTCTCATGAGCGGATACATATTTGAATGTATTTAGAAAAATAAACAAATAGGGGTTCCGCGCACATTT
CCCCGAAAAGTGCCACCTGACGTCGACGGATCGGGAGATCTCCCGATCCCCTATGGTGCACTCTCAGTAC
AATCTGCTCTGATGCCGCATAGTTAAGCCAGTATCTGCTCCCTGCTTGTGTGTTGGAGGTCGCTGAGTAG
TGCGCGAGCAAAATTTAAGCTACAACAAGGCAAGGC
